Addgene plasmid #16547: pGST-RXRalpha
Depositing lab: Bert Vogelstein. Depositing organization: Johns Hopkins University and School of Medicine. Publication: PPARdelta is an APC-regulated target of nonsteroidal anti-inflammatory drugs. He TC, Chan TA, Vogelstein B, Kinzler KW. Cell. 1999 Oct 29. 99(3):335-45. 10.1016/S0092-8674(00)81664-5 PubMed 10555149.
Backbone
  Vector backbone: pGEX-2TK
  Backbone manufacturer: Amersham
  Backbone size w/o insert (bp): 5000
  Vector type: Bacterial Expression
Growth in bacteria
  Bacterial resistance: Ampicillin, 100 μg/mL
  Growth temperature: 37°C
  Growth strain: DH5alpha
  Copy number: High Copy
Gene/Insert
  Gene/Insert name: RXR alpha
  Species: H. sapiens (human)
  Insert size (bp): 672
  Mutation: N-terminal DNA-binding domain: aa 1-224
  Entrez Gene: RXRA (a.k.a. NR2B1, RXR-alpha, RXRalpha)
  Tag / fusion protein: GST (N terminal on backbone)
  Cloning method: Restriction Enzyme; 5′ cloning site BamHI (not destroyed); 3′ cloning site EcoRI (not destroyed)
  Sequencing primers: 5′ pGEX5'; 3′ pGEX3'
Terms and licenses: Academic/Nonprofit Terms; Industry Terms: Not Available to Industry
Depositor comments: Note that there are some discrepancies between the insert in this plasmid and the canonical GenBank PPARgamma. The Vogelstein lab maintains that this plasmid worked as specified when they made and used it.
How to cite: pGST-RXRalpha was a gift from Bert Vogelstein (Addgene plasmid # 16547 ; http://n2t.net/addgene:16547 ; RRID:Addgene_16547)
