[The description below was written by a language model from this plasmid's Addgene catalogue record and pLannotate feature annotations shown in this document.]
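Description:
pGST-RXRalpha is a bacterial expression plasmid built on the pGEX-2TK backbone for producing a glutathione S-transferase fusion to part of human retinoid X receptor alpha (RXRA, NR2B1) in E. coli. It replicates from a ColE1/pMB1-type origin, is listed as high copy, and is selected with ampicillin through the β-lactamase gene and its native promoter. The sequenced plasmid is about 5.6 kb, consistent with a roughly 5 kb backbone plus the 672 bp insert. Short rop and bom fragments, a lacZα remnant with its lac promoter elements, and a small E. coli yciV fragment are annotated as backbone carry-over and have no role in the design.

Expression is driven by the strong hybrid tac promoter followed by a lac operator, and the plasmid carries its own lacI gene, so transcription is repressed until relieved by IPTG. The open reading frame begins with Schistosoma japonicum GST, which serves as an N-terminal affinity and solubility tag. It continues across a short linker into the RXRA fragment, cloned between BamHI and EcoRI sites that are both retained. The insert is recorded as amino acids 1–224, the N-terminal portion containing the DNA-binding domain, so the ligand-binding domain is absent.

The fusion can be purified on glutathione resin for in vitro work such as DNA-binding or protein interaction assays with RXR heterodimer partners. The associated publication concerns PPARδ as an APC-regulated target, but the record does not state the specific assay. The depositor notes some discrepancies between the insert and a canonical GenBank reference. That comment names PPARgamma rather than RXRα, so its exact meaning is unclear, and the lab reports that the plasmid worked as intended.
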