Features (pLannotate 1.2.2; 17 found; start..end, strand, type, name):
      1..29      +  promoter       tac promoter: strong E. coli promoter; hybrid between the trp and lac UV5 promoters
     37..53      +  protein_bind   lac operator: The lac repressor binds to the lac operator to inhibit transcription in E. coli. This inhibition can be relieved by adding lactose or isopropyl-β-D-thiogalactopyranoside (IPTG). lac repressor encoded by lacI
     76..729     +  CDS            GST26_SCHJA: Experimental evidence at protein level: Swiss-Prot protein existence level 1. GST isoenzymes appear to play a central role in the parasite detoxification system. Other functions are also suspected including a role in increasing the solubility of haematin in the parasite gut. From Schistosoma japonicum (Blood fluke).
    775..1449    +  CDS            RXRA (fragment): RXRA_HUMAN - Also known as NR2B1. Experimental evidence at protein level: Swiss-Prot protein existence level 1. Receptor for retinoic acid that acts as a transcription factor (PubMed:11162439, PubMed:11915042). Forms homo- or heterodimers with retinoic acid receptors (RARs) and binds to target response elements in response to their ligands, all-trans or 9-cis retinoic acid, to regulate gene expression in various biological processes (PubMed:10195690, PubMed:11162439, PubMed:11915042, PubMed:28167758, PubMed:17761950, PubMed:16107141, PubMed:18800767, PubMed:19167885). The RAR/RXR heterodimers
   1481..1520    +  CDS            rop (fragment): Rop protein, which maintains plasmids at low copy number; rop
   1622..1662    +  misc_feature   bom (fragment): basis of mobility region from pBR322
   1767..1871    +  promoter       AmpR promoter: bla
   1872..2732    +  CDS            AmpR: β-lactamase; bla; confers resistance to ampicillin, carbenicillin, and related antibiotics
   2903..3491    +  rep_origin     ori: high-copy-number ColE1/pMB1/pBR322/pUC origin of replication
   3677..3728    -  misc_feature   bom (fragment): basis of mobility region from pBR322
   3735..3812    +  promoter       lacI promoter: lacI
   3813..4895    +  CDS            lacI: lac repressor; lacI; The lac repressor binds to the lac operator to inhibit transcription in E. coli. This inhibition can be relieved by adding lactose or isopropyl-β-D-thiogalactopyranoside (IPTG).
   4908..4929    +  protein_bind   CAP binding site: CAP binding activates transcription in the presence of cAMP. E. coli catabolite activator protein
   4944..4974    +  promoter       lac promoter: promoter for the E. coli lac operon
   4982..4998    +  protein_bind   lac operator: The lac repressor binds to the lac operator to inhibit transcription in E. coli. This inhibition can be relieved by adding lactose or isopropyl-β-D-thiogalactopyranoside (IPTG). lac repressor encoded by lacI
   5018..5191    +  CDS            lacZα: LacZα fragment of β-galactosidase; lacZ fragment
   5455..5571    -  CDS            yciV (fragment): RNAAM_ECOLI - Also known as trpH From Escherichia coli (strain K12).
>Addgene plasmid #16547 | pGST-RXRalpha | addgene full sequence | sequence record 171247 | Addgene NGS Result
TTGACAATTAATCATCGGCTCGTATAATGTGTGGAATTGTGAGCGGATAACAATTTCACACAGGAAACAG
TATTCATGTCCCCTATACTAGGTTATTGGAAAATTAAGGGCCTTGTGCAACCCACTCGACTTCTTTTGGA
ATATCTTGAAGAAAAATATGAAGAGCATTTGTATGAGCGCGATGAAGGTGATAAATGGCGAAACAAAAAG
TTTGAATTGGGTTTGGAGTTTCCCAATCTTCCTTATTATATTGATGGTGATGTTAAATTAACACAGTCTA
TGGCCATCATACGTTATATAGCTGACAAGCACAACATGTTGGGTGGTTGTCCAAAAGAGCGTGCAGAGAT
TTCAATGCTTGAAGGAGCGGTTTTGGATATTAGATACGGTGTTTCGAGAATTGCATATAGTAAAGACTTT
GAAACTCTCAAAGTTGATTTTCTTAGCAAGCTACCTGAAATGCTGAAAATGTTCGAAGATCGTTTATGTC
ATAAAACATATTTAAATGGTGATCATGTAACCCATCCTGACTTCATGTTGTATGACGCTCTTGATGTTGT
TTTATACATGGACCCAATGTGCCTGGATGCGTTCCCAAAATTAGTTTGTTTTAAAAAACGTATTGAAGCT
ATCCCACAAATTGATAAGTACTTGAAATCCAGCAAGTATATAGCATGGCCTTTGCAGGGCTGGCAAGCCA
CGTTTGGTGGTGGCGACCATCCTCCAAAATCGGATCTGGTTCCGCGTGGATCTCGTCGTGCATCTGTTGG
ATCCATGGACTCCAAACATTTCCTGTCGCTCGATTTCTCCACCCAGGTGAACTCCTCCCTCACCTCCCCG
ACGGGGCGAGGCTCCATGGCTGCCCCCTCGCTGCACCCGTCCCTGGGGCCTGGCATCGGCTCCCCGGGAC
AGCTGCATTCTCCCATCAGCACCCTGAGCTCCCCCATCAACGGCATGGGCCCGCCTTTCTCGGTCATCAG
CTCCCCCATGGGCCCCCACTCCATGTCGGTGCCCACCACACCCACCCTGGGCTTCAGCACTGGCAGCCCC
CAGCTCAGCTCACCTATGAACCCCGTCAGCAGCAGCGAGGACATCAAGCCCCCCCTGGGCCTCAATGGCG
TCCTCAAGGTCCCCGCCCACCCCTCAGGAAACATGGCTTCCTTCACCAAGCGCATCTGCGCCATCTGCGG
GGACCGCTCCTCAGGCAAGCACTATGGAGTGTACAGCTGCGAGGGGTGCAAGGGCTTCTTCAAGCGGACG
GTGCGCAAGGACCTGACCTACACCTGCCGCGACAACAAGGACTGCCTGATTGACAAGCGGCAGCGGAACC
GGTGCCAGTACTGCCGCTACCAGAAGTGCCTGGCCATGGGCATGAAGCGGGAAGCCGTGCAGGAGGAGCG
GCAGCGTGGCAAGGACCGGAACGAGAATGAGGTGGAGTCGACCAGCAGCGACTAAGAATTCATCGTGACT
GACTGACGATCTGCCTCGCGCGTTTCGGTGATGACGGTGAAAACCTCTGACACATGCAGCTCCCGGAGAC
GGTCACAGCTTGTCTGTAAGCGGATGCCGGGAGCAGACAAGCCCGTCAGGGCGCGTCAGCGGGTGTTGGC
GGGTGTCGGGGCGCAGCCATGACCCAGTCACGTAGCGATAGCGGAGTGTATAATTCTTGAAGACGAAAGG
GCCTCGTGATACGCCTATTTTTATAGGTTAATGTCATGATAATAATGGTTTCTTAGACGTCAGGTGGCAC
TTTTCGGGGAAATGTGCGCGGAACCCCTATTTGTTTATTTTTCTAAATACATTCAAATATGTATCCGCTC
ATGAGACAATAACCCTGATAAATGCTTCAATAATATTGAAAAAGGAAGAGTATGAGTATTCAACATTTCC
GTGTCGCCCTTATTCCCTTTTTTGCGGCATTTTGCCTTCCTGTTTTTGCTCACCCAGAAACGCTGGTGAA
AGTAAAAGATGCTGAAGATCAGTTGGGTGCACGAGTGGGTTACATCGAACTGGATCTCAACAGCGGTAAG
ATCCTTGAGAGTTTTCGCCCCGAAGAACGTTTTCCAATGATGAGCACTTTTAAAGTTCTGCTATGTGGCG
CGGTATTATCCCGTGTTGACGCCGGGCAAGAGCAACTCGGTCGCCGCATACACTATTCTCAGAATGACTT
GGTTGAGTACTCACCAGTCACAGAAAAGCATCTTACGGATGGCATGACAGTAAGAGAATTATGCAGTGCT
GCCATAACCATGAGTGATAACACTGCGGCCAACTTACTTCTGACAACGATCGGAGGACCGAAGGAGCTAA
CCGCTTTTTTGCACAACATGGGGGATCATGTAACTCGCCTTGATCGTTGGGAACCGGAGCTGAATGAAGC
CATACCAAACGACGAGCGTGACACCACGATGCCTGCAGCAATGGCAACAACGTTGCGCAAACTATTAACT
GGCGAACTACTTACTCTAGCTTCCCGGCAACAATTAATAGACTGGATGGAGGCGGATAAAGTTGCAGGAC
CACTTCTGCGCTCGGCCCTTCCGGCTGGCTGGTTTATTGCTGATAAATCTGGAGCCGGTGAGCGTGGGTC
TCGCGGTATCATTGCAGCACTGGGGCCAGATGGTAAGCCCTCCCGTATCGTAGTTATCTACACGACGGGG
AGTCAGGCAACTATGGATGAACGAAATAGACAGATCGCTGAGATAGGTGCCTCACTGATTAAGCATTGGT
AACTGTCAGACCAAGTTTACTCATATATACTTTAGATTGATTTAAAACTTCATTTTTAATTTAAAAGGAT
CTAGGTGAAGATCCTTTTTGATAATCTCATGACCAAAATCCCTTAACGTGAGTTTTCGTTCCACTGAGCG
TCAGACCCCGTAGAAAAGATCAAAGGATCTTCTTGAGATCCTTTTTTTCTGCGCGTAATCTGCTGCTTGC
AAACAAAAAAACCACCGCTACCAGCGGTGGTTTGTTTGCCGGATCAAGAGCTACCAACTCTTTTTCCGAA
GGTAACTGGCTTCAGCAGAGCGCAGATACCAAATACTGTCCTTCTAGTGTAGCCGTAGTTAGGCCACCAC
TTCAAGAACTCTGTAGCACCGCCTACATACCTCGCTCTGCTAATCCTGTTACCAGTGGCTGCTGCCAGTG
GCGATAAGTCGTGTCTTACCGGGTTGGACTCAAGACGATAGTTACCGGATAAGGCGCAGCGGTCGGGCTG
AACGGGGGGTTCGTGCACACAGCCCAGCTTGGAGCGAACGACCTACACCGAACTGAGATACCTACAGCGT
GAGCTATGAGAAAGCGCCACGCTTCCCGAAGGGAGAAAGGCGGACAGGTATCCGGTAAGCGGCAGGGTCG
GAACAGGAGAGCGCACGAGGGAGCTTCCAGGGGGAAACGCCTGGTATCTTTATAGTCCTGTCGGGTTTCG
CCACCTCTGACTTGAGCGTCGATTTTTGTGATGCTCGTCAGGGGGGCGGAGCCTATGGAAAAACGCCAGC
AACGCGGCCTTTTTACGGTTCCTGGCCTTTTGCTGGCCTTTTGCTCACATGTTCTTTCCTGCGTTATCCC
CTGATTCTGTGGATAACCGTATTACCGCCTTTGAGTGAGCTGATACCGCTCGCCGCAGCCGAACGACCGA
GCGCAGCGAGTCAGTGAGCGAGGAAGCGGAAGAGCGCCTGATGCGGTATTTTCTCCTTACGCATCTGTGC
GGTATTTCACACCGCATAAATTCCGACACCATCGAATGGCGCAAAACCTTTCGCGGTATGGCATGATAGC
GCCCGGAAGAGAGTCAATTCAGGGTGGTGAATGTGAAACCAGTAACGTTATACGATGTCGCAGAGTATGC
CGGTGTCTCTTATCAGACCGTTTCCCGCGTGGTGAACCAGGCCAGCCACGTTTCTGCGAAAACGCGGGAA
AAAGTGGAAGCGGCGATGGCGGAGCTGAATTACATTCCCAACCGCGTGGCACAACAACTGGCGGGCAAAC
AGTCGTTGCTGATTGGCGTTGCCACCTCCAGTCTGGCCCTGCACGCGCCGTCGCAAATTGTCGCGGCGAT
TAAATCTCGCGCCGATCAACTGGGTGCCAGCGTGGTGGTGTCGATGGTAGAACGAAGCGGCGTCGAAGCC
TGTAAAGCGGCGGTGCACAATCTTCTCGCGCAACGCGTCAGTGGGCTGATCATTAACTATCCGCTGGATG
ACCAGGATGCCATTGCTGTGGAAGCTGCCTGCACTAATGTTCCGGCGTTATTTCTTGATGTCTCTGACCA
GACACCCATCAACAGTATTATTTTCTCCCATGAAGACGGTACGCGACTGGGCGTGGAGCATCTGGTCGCA
TTGGGTCACCAGCAAATCGCGCTGTTAGCGGGCCCATTAAGTTCTGTCTCGGCGCGTCTGCGTCTGGCTG
GCTGGCATAAATATCTCACTCGCAATCAAATTCAGCCGATAGCGGAACGGGAAGGCGACTGGAGTGCCAT
GTCCGGTTTTCAACAAACCATGCAAATGCTGAATGAGGGCATCGTTCCCACTGCGATGCTGGTTGCCAAC
GATCAGATGGCGCTGGGCGCAATGCGCGCCATTACCGAGTCCGGGCTGCGCGTTGGTGCGGATATCTCGG
TAGTGGGATACGACGATACCGAAGACAGCTCATGTTATATCCCGCCGTTAACCACCATCAAACAGGATTT
TCGCCTGCTGGGGCAAACCAGCGTGGACCGCTTGCTGCAACTCTCTCAGGGCCAGGCGGTGAAGGGCAAT
CAGCTGTTGCCCGTCTCACTGGTGAAAAGAAAAACCACCCTGGCGCCCAATACGCAAACCGCCTCTCCCC
GCGCGTTGGCCGATTCATTAATGCAGCTGGCACGACAGGTTTCCCGACTGGAAAGCGGGCAGTGAGCGCA
ACGCAATTAATGTAAGTTAGCTCACTCATTAGGCACCCCAGGCTTTACACTTTATGCTTCCGGCTCGTAT
GTTGTGTGGAATTGTGAGCGGATAACAATTTCACACAGGAAACAGCTATGACCATGATTACGGATTCACT
GGCCGTCGTTTTACAACGTCGTGACTGGGAAAACCCTGGCGTTACCCAACTTAATCGCCTTGCAGCACAT
CCCCCTTTCGCCAGCTGGCGTAATAGCGAAGAGGCCCGCACCGATCGCCCTTCCCAACAGTTGCGCAGCC
TGAATGGCGAATGGCGCTTTGCCTGGTTTCCGGCACCAGAAGCGGTGCCGGAAAGCTGGCTGGAGTGCGA
TCTTCCTGAGGCCGATACTGTCGTCGTCCCCTCAAACTGGCAGATGCACGGTTACGATGCGCCCATCTAC
ACCAACGTGACCTATCCCATTACGGTCAATCCGCCGTTTGTTCCCACGGAGAATCCGACGGGTTGTTACT
CGCTCACATTTAATGTTGATGAAAGCTGGCTACAGGAAGGCCAGACGCGAATTATTTTTGATGGCGTTGG
AATTAGCTTATCGACTGCACGGTGCACCAATGCTTCTGGCGTCAGGCAGCCATCGGAAGCTGTGGTATGG
CTGTGCAGGTCGTAAATCACTGCATAATTCGTGTCGCTCAAGGCGCACTCCCGTTCTGGATAATGTTTTT
TGCGCCGACATCATAACGGTTCTGGCAAATATTCTGAAATGAGCTG
